Addgene plasmid #82311: pDONR223_PRKACA_WT
Purpose: Gateway Donor vector containing PRKACA , part of the Target Accelerator Plasmid Collection.
Depositing lab: Jesse Boehm & William Hahn & David Root. Depositing organization: Broad Institute. Publication: Systematic Functional Interrogation of Rare Cancer Variants Identifies Oncogenic Alleles. Kim E, Ilic N, Shrestha Y, Zou L, Kamburov A, Zhu C, Yang X, Lubonja R, Tran N, Nguyen C, Lawrence MS, Piccioni F, Bagul M, Doench JG, Chouinard CR, Wu X, Hogstrom L, Natoli T, Tamayo P, Horn H, Corsello SM, Lage K, Root DE, Subramanian A, Golub TR, Getz G, Boehm JS, Hahn WC. Cancer Discov. 2016 Jul;6(7):714-26. doi: 10.1158/2159-8290.CD-16-0160. Epub 2016 May 4. PubMed 27147599.
Backbone
  Vector backbone: pDONR223
  Backbone manufacturer: Invitrogen
  Backbone size w/o insert (bp): 2790
  Vector type: Gateway Entry vector
Growth in bacteria
  Bacterial resistance: Spectinomycin, 50 μg/mL
  Growth temperature: 37°C
  Growth strain: DH5alpha
  Copy number: High Copy
Gene/Insert
  Gene/Insert name: PRKACA
  Species: H. sapiens (human)
  GenBank ID: NM_002730.3
  Entrez Gene: PRKACA (a.k.a. CAFD1, PKACA, PPNAD4)
  Promoter: None
  Cloning method: Gateway Cloning
  Sequencing primers: 5′ M13pUC-fwd; 3′ M13-Rev
Terms and licenses: Academic/Nonprofit Terms; Industry Terms: Not Available to Industry
Depositor comments: Open state: NO stop codon immediately follows insert. Supporting reference: Systematic morphological profiling of human gene and allele function via Cell Painting. Rohban MH, et al. Elife. 2017, Mar 18;6. pii: e24060. PubMed PMID 28315521
How to cite: pDONR223_PRKACA_WT was a gift from Jesse Boehm & William Hahn & David Root (Addgene plasmid # 82311 ; http://n2t.net/addgene:82311 ; RRID:Addgene_82311)
