[The description below was written by a language model from this plasmid's Addgene catalogue record and the feature table of its GenBank file.]
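Description:
pDONR223_PRKACA_WT is a Gateway entry clone built on the Invitrogen pDONR223 backbone, carrying the wild-type human PRKACA open reading frame (the catalytic alpha subunit of cAMP-dependent protein kinase, matched to a RefSeq mRNA reference). The 3,846 bp circular plasmid is propagated in E. coli from a high-copy ColE1/pUC-type origin and selected with spectinomycin through the aadA (SmR) aminoglycoside adenylyltransferase gene, which also confers streptomycin resistance. rrnB T1 and T2 transcription terminators sit upstream of the cloning region, insulating the insert from read-through transcription originating in the backbone.

The feature table does not annotate the insert itself as a CDS, but it lies in the roughly 1 kb interval between the attL1 and attL2 sites, which are the substrates for LR Clonase. These sites allow the ORF to be transferred directionally and in frame into any attR-containing destination vector. The record lists no promoter for the insert, so the plasmid is a shuttle and archival clone, not an expression construct. A T7 promoter lies just outside attL2, pointing back toward the insert, and M13 forward and reverse primer sites flank the cassette for sequence verification. The depositor notes that the clone is in the "open" configuration, with no stop codon immediately after the insert, so the ORF can be fused to C-terminal tags supplied by a destination vector.

The construct belongs to the Target Accelerator Plasmid Collection. There it serves as the wild-type reference allele for studies that functionally compare cancer-associated variants, including systematic oncogenicity screens and morphological profiling by Cell Painting.
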