LOCUS       Exported 3846 bp ds-DNA circular SYN 12-MAY-2021
DEFINITION  Gateway Donor vector containing PRKACA , part of the Target
            Accelerator Plasmid Collection..
ACCESSION   .
VERSION     .
KEYWORDS    pDONR223_PRKACA_WT
SOURCE      synthetic DNA construct
  ORGANISM  synthetic DNA construct
REFERENCE   1 (bases 1 to 3846)
  AUTHORS   Kim E, Ilic N, Shrestha Y, Zou L, Kamburov A, Zhu C, Yang X, Lubonja
            R, Tran N, Nguyen C, Lawrence MS, Piccioni F, Bagul M, Doench JG,
            Chouinard CR, Wu X, Hogstrom L, Natoli T, Tamayo P, Horn H, Corsello
            SM, Lage K, Root DE, Subramanian A, Golub TR, Getz G, Boehm JS, Hahn
            WC
  TITLE     Systematic Functional Interrogation of Rare Cancer Variants
            Identifies Oncogenic Alleles.
  JOURNAL   Cancer Discov. 2016 Jul;6(7):714-26. doi:
            10.1158/2159-8290.CD-16-0160. Epub 2016 May 4.
  PUBMED    27147599
REFERENCE   2 (bases 1 to 3846)
  AUTHORS   .
  TITLE     Direct Submission
  JOURNAL   Exported May 12, 2021 from SnapGene Server 1.1.58
            http://www.snapgene.com
FEATURES             Location/Qualifiers
     source          1..3846
                     /organism="synthetic DNA construct"
                     /mol_type="other DNA"
     primer_bind     43..65
                     /label=M13/pUC Forward
                     /note="In lacZ gene"
     primer_bind     57..74
                     /label=M13 Forward
                     /note="In lacZ gene. Also called M13-F20 or M13 (-21)
                     Forward"
     primer_bind     58..74
                     /label=M13 fwd
                     /note="common sequencing primer, one of multiple similar
                     variants"
     protein_bind    90..189
                     /gene="mutant version of attL"
                     /label=attL1
                     /bound_moiety="LR Clonase(TM)"
                     /note="recombination site for the Gateway(R) LR reaction"
     protein_bind    complement(1246..1345)
                     /gene="mutant version of attL"
                     /label=attL2
                     /bound_moiety="LR Clonase(TM)"
                     /note="recombination site for the Gateway(R) LR reaction"
     primer_bind     complement(1362..1381)
                     /label=T7
                     /note="T7 promoter, forward primer"
     promoter        complement(1363..1381)
                     /label=T7 promoter
                     /note="promoter for bacteriophage T7 RNA polymerase"
     primer_bind     complement(1386..1402)
                     /label=M13 rev
                     /note="common sequencing primer, one of multiple similar
                     variants"
     primer_bind     complement(1386..1402)
                     /label=M13 Reverse
                     /note="In lacZ gene. Also called M13-rev"
     CDS             1833..2624
                     /codon_start=1
                     /gene="aadA"
                     /product="aminoglycoside adenylyltransferase (Murphy,
                     1985)"
                     /label=SmR
                     /note="confers resistance to spectinomycin and
                     streptomycin"
                     /translation="MREAVIAEVSTQLSEVVGVIERHLEPTLLAVHLYGSAVDGGLKPH
                     SDIDLLVTVTVRLDETTRRALINDLLETSASPGESEILRAVEVTIVVHDDIIPWRYPAK
                     RELQFGEWQRNDILAGIFEPATIDIDLAILLTKAREHSVALVGPAAEELFDPVPEQDLF
                     EALNETLTLWNSPPDWAGDERNVVLTLSRIWYSAVTGKIAPKDVAADWAMERLPAQYQP
                     VILEARQAYLGQEEDRLASRADQLEEFVHYVKGEITKVVGK"
     rep_origin      2717..3305
                     /direction=RIGHT
                     /label=ori
                     /note="high-copy-number ColE1/pMB1/pBR322/pUC origin of
                     replication"
     primer_bind     3206..3225
                     /label=pBR322ori-F
                     /note="pBR322 origin, forward primer"
     primer_bind     3459..3476
                     /label=L4440
                     /note="L4440 vector, forward primer"
     terminator      3635..3662
                     /label=rrnB T2 terminator
                     /note="transcription terminator T2 from the E. coli rrnB
                     gene"
     terminator      3754..3840
                     /gene="Escherichia coli rrnB"
                     /label=rrnB T1 terminator
                     /note="transcription terminator T1 from the E. coli rrnB
                     gene"
ORIGIN
        1 ggcagttccc tactctcgcg ttaacgctag catggatgtt ttcccagtca cgacgttgta
       61 aaacgacggc cagtcttaag ctcgggcccc aaataatgat tttattttga ctgatagtga
      121 cctgttcgtt gcaacaaatt gatgagcaat gcttttttat aatgccaact ttgtacaaaa
      181 aagttggcac catgggcaac gccgccgccg ccaagaaggg cagcgagcag gagagcgtga
      241 aagaattctt agccaaagcc aaagaagatt ttcttaaaaa atgggaaagt cccgctcaga
      301 acacagccca cttggatcag tttgaacgaa tcaagaccct cggcacgggc tccttcgggc
      361 gggtgatgct ggtgaaacac aaggagaccg ggaaccacta tgccatgaag atcctcgaca
      421 aacagaaggt ggtgaaactg aaacagatcg aacacaccct gaatgaaaag cgcatcctgc
      481 aagctgtcaa ctttccgttc ctcgtcaaac tcgagttctc cttcaaggac aactcaaact
      541 tatacatggt catggagtac gtgcccggcg gggagatgtt ctcacaccta cggcggatcg
      601 gaaggttcag tgagccccat gcccgtttct acgcggccca gatcgtcctg acctttgagt
      661 atctgcactc gctggatctc atctacaggg acctgaagcc ggagaatctg ctcattgacc
      721 agcagggcta cattcaggtg acagacttcg gtttcgccaa gcgcgtgaag ggccgcactt
      781 ggaccttgtg cggcacccct gagtacctgg cccctgagat tatcctgagc aaaggctaca
      841 acaaggccgt ggactggtgg gccctggggg ttcttatcta tgaaatggcc gctggctacc
      901 cgcccttctt cgcagaccag cccatccaga tctatgagaa gatcgtctct gggaaggtgc
      961 gcttcccttc ccacttcagc tctgacttga aggacctgct gcggaacctc ctgcaggtag
     1021 atctcaccaa gcgctttggg aacctcaaga atggggtcaa cgatatcaag aaccacaagt
     1081 ggtttgccac aactgactgg attgccatct accagaggaa ggtggaagct cccttcatac
     1141 caaagtttaa aggccctggg gatacgagta actttgacga ctatgaggaa gaagaaatcc
     1201 gggtctccat caatgagaag tgtggcaagg agttttctga gtttttgcca actttcttgt
     1261 acaaagttgg cattataaga aagcattgct tatcaatttg ttgcaacgaa caggtcacta
     1321 tcagtcaaaa taaaatcatt atttgccatc cagctgatat cccctatagt gagtcgtatt
     1381 acatggtcat agctgtttcc tggcagctct ggcccgtgtc tcaaaatctc tgatgttaca
     1441 ttgcacaaga taaaaatata tcatcatgcc tcctctagac cagccaggac agaaatgcct
     1501 cgacttcgct gctacccaag gttgccgggt gacgcacacc gtggaaacgg atgaaggcac
     1561 gaacccagtg gacataagcc tgttcggttc gtaagctgta atgcaagtag cgtatgcgct
     1621 cacgcaactg gtccagaacc ttgaccgaac gcagcggtgg taacggcgca gtggcggttt
     1681 tcatggcttg ttatgactgt ttttttgggg tacagtctat gcctcgggca tccaagcagc
     1741 aagcgcgtta cgccgtgggt cgatgtttga tgttatggag cagcaacgat gttacgcagc
     1801 agggcagtcg ccctaaaaca aagttaaaca ttatgaggga agcggtgatc gccgaagtat
     1861 cgactcaact atcagaggta gttggcgtca tcgagcgcca tctcgaaccg acgttgctgg
     1921 ccgtacattt gtacggctcc gcagtggatg gcggcctgaa gccacacagt gatattgatt
     1981 tgctggttac ggtgaccgta aggcttgatg aaacaacgcg gcgagctttg atcaacgacc
     2041 ttttggaaac ttcggcttcc cctggagaga gcgagattct ccgcgctgta gaagtcacca
     2101 ttgttgtgca cgacgacatc attccgtggc gttatccagc taagcgcgaa ctgcaatttg
     2161 gagaatggca gcgcaatgac attcttgcag gtatcttcga gccagccacg atcgacattg
     2221 atctggctat cttgctgaca aaagcaagag aacatagcgt tgccttggta ggtccagcgg
     2281 cggaggaact ctttgatccg gttcctgaac aggatctatt tgaggcgcta aatgaaacct
     2341 taacgctatg gaactcgccg cccgactggg ctggcgatga gcgaaatgta gtgcttacgt
     2401 tgtcccgcat ttggtacagc gcagtaaccg gcaaaatcgc gccgaaggat gtcgctgccg
     2461 actgggcaat ggagcgcctg ccggcccagt atcagcccgt catacttgaa gctagacagg
     2521 cttatcttgg acaagaagaa gatcgcttgg cctcgcgcgc agatcagttg gaagaatttg
     2581 tccactacgt gaaaggcgag atcaccaagg tagtcggcaa ataaccctcg agccacccat
     2641 gaccaaaatc ccttaacgtg agttacgcgt cgttccactg agcgtcagac cccgtagaaa
     2701 agatcaaagg atcttcttga gatccttttt ttctgcgcgt aatctgctgc ttgcaaacaa
     2761 aaaaaccacc gctaccagcg gtggtttgtt tgccggatca agagctacca actctttttc
     2821 cgaaggtaac tggcttcagc agagcgcaga taccaaatac tgttcttcta gtgtagccgt
     2881 agttaggcca ccacttcaag aactctgtag caccgcctac atacctcgct ctgctaatcc
     2941 tgttaccagt ggctgctgcc agtggcgata agtcgtgtct taccgggttg gactcaagac
     3001 gatagttacc ggataaggcg cagcggtcgg gctgaacggg gggttcgtgc acacagccca
     3061 gcttggagcg aacgacctac accgaactga gatacctaca gcgtgagcta tgagaaagcg
     3121 ccacgcttcc cgaagggaga aaggcggaca ggtatccggt aagcggcagg gtcggaacag
     3181 gagagcgcac gagggagctt ccagggggaa acgcctggta tctttatagt cctgtcgggt
     3241 ttcgccacct ctgacttgag cgtcgatttt tgtgatgctc gtcagggggg cggagcctat
     3301 ggaaaaacgc cagcaacgcg gcctttttac ggttcctggc cttttgctgg ccttttgctc
     3361 acatgttctt tcctgcgtta tcccctgatt ctgtggataa ccgtattacc gcctttgagt
     3421 gagctgatac cgctcgccgc agccgaacga ccgagcgcag cgagtcagtg agcgaggaag
     3481 cggaagagcg cccaatacgc aaaccgcctc tccccgcgcg ttggccgatt cattaatgca
     3541 gctggcacga caggtttccc gactggaaag cgggcagtga gcgcaacgca attaatacgc
     3601 gtaccgctag ccaggaagag tttgtagaaa cgcaaaaagg ccatccgtca ggatggcctt
     3661 ctgcttagtt tgatgcctgg cagtttatgg cgggcgtcct gcccgccacc ctccgggccg
     3721 ttgcttcaca acgttcaaat ccgctcccgg cggatttgtc ctactcagga gagcgttcac
     3781 cgacaaacaa cagataaaac gaaaggccca gtcttccgac tgagcctttc gttttatttg
     3841 atgcct
//
