>Addgene plasmid #82311 | pDONR223_PRKACA_WT | depositor partial sequence | sequence record 155682 | Insert sequence
ATGGGCAACGCCGCCGCCGCCAAGAAGGGCAGCGAGCAGGAGAGCGTGAAAGAATTCTTAGCCAAAGCCA
AAGAAGATTTTCTTAAAAAATGGGAAAGTCCCGCTCAGAACACAGCCCACTTGGATCAGTTTGAACGAAT
CAAGACCCTCGGCACGGGCTCCTTCGGGCGGGTGATGCTGGTGAAACACAAGGAGACCGGGAACCACTAT
GCCATGAAGATCCTCGACAAACAGAAGGTGGTGAAACTGAAACAGATCGAACACACCCTGAATGAAAAGC
GCATCCTGCAAGCTGTCAACTTTCCGTTCCTCGTCAAACTCGAGTTCTCCTTCAAGGACAACTCAAACTT
ATACATGGTCATGGAGTACGTGCCCGGCGGGGAGATGTTCTCACACCTACGGCGGATCGGAAGGTTCAGT
GAGCCCCATGCCCGTTTCTACGCGGCCCAGATCGTCCTGACCTTTGAGTATCTGCACTCGCTGGATCTCA
TCTACAGGGACCTGAAGCCGGAGAATCTGCTCATTGACCAGCAGGGCTACATTCAGGTGACAGACTTCGG
TTTCGCCAAGCGCGTGAAGGGCCGCACTTGGACCTTGTGCGGCACCCCTGAGTACCTGGCCCCTGAGATT
ATCCTGAGCAAAGGCTACAACAAGGCCGTGGACTGGTGGGCCCTGGGGGNTNNTATCTATGAAATGGCCG
CTGGCTACCCGCCCTTCTTCGCAGACCAGCCCATCCAGATCTATGAGAAGATCGTCTCTGGGAAGGTGCG
CTTCCCTTCCCACTTCAGCTCTGACTTGAAGGACCTGCTGCGGAACCTCCTGCAGGTAGATCTCACCAAG
CGCTTTGGGAACCTCAAGAATGGGGTCAACGATATCAAGAACCACAAGTGGTTTGCCACAACTGACTGGA
TTGCCATCTACCAGAGGAAGGTGGAAGCTCCCTTCATACCAAAGTTTAAAGGCCCTGGGGATACGAGTAA
CTTTGACGACTATGAGGAAGAAGAAATCCGGGTCTCCATCAATGAGAAGTGTGGCAAGGAGTTTTCTGAG
TTT
